Addgene plasmid #173268: RVD-AG9
Purpose: One-step assembly of custom RVD arrays to construct DdCBE, TALE, etc.
Depositing lab: Bin Shen. Depositing organization: Nanjing Medical University. Publication: Precision modeling of mitochondrial diseases in zebrafish via DdCBE-mediated mtDNA base editing. Guo J, Zhang X, Chen X, Sun H, Dai Y, Wang J, Qian X, Tan L, Lou X, Shen B. Cell Discov. 2021 Sep 3;7(1):78. doi: 10.1038/s41421-021-00307-9. PubMed 34480028.
Backbone
  Vector backbone: TetR T vector
  Vector type: Unspecified
Growth in bacteria
  Bacterial resistance: Tetracycline, 10 μg/mL
  Growth temperature: 37°C
  Growth strain: DH5alpha
  Copy number: High Copy
Gene/Insert
  Gene/Insert name: NI-NN dimer RVD at Position9
  Species: Synthetic
  Mutation: no
  Cloning method: Restriction Enzyme; 5′ cloning site Unknown (unknown if destroyed)
Terms and licenses: Academic/Nonprofit Terms; Industry Terms: Not Available to Industry
Depositor comments: RVD is inserted into TA site of TetR T vector
How to cite: RVD-AG9 was a gift from Bin Shen (Addgene plasmid # 173268 ; http://n2t.net/addgene:173268 ; RRID:Addgene_173268)
