[The description below was written by a language model from this plasmid's Addgene catalogue record and pLannotate feature annotations shown in this document.]
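Description:
RVD-AG9 is a small (about 2.6 kb) bacterial cloning plasmid that serves as a building-block module for assembling custom TALE repeat arrays. It carries a synthetic insert encoding a two-repeat unit, an NI-NN dimer of repeat-variable diresidues. By the standard TALE code, NI recognises adenine and NN recognises guanine, which matches the "AG" in the name. The "9" marks the position this dimer is designed to occupy in the assembled array. The insert sits in the TA cloning site of a tetracycline-resistant T vector. The record gives no further detail on the cloning sites or on the flanking sequences that direct ordered assembly.

The annotated features are almost entirely backbone. A high-copy ColE1/pUC-type origin supports replication in E. coli, and a tetracycline efflux gene (TcR), spanning the sequence origin and driven by the tet promoter, provides selection. A T7 promoter is also present, along with short fragments annotated as RSF origin and kanamycin resistance. These fragments are probably non-functional remnants or partial matches rather than working elements. The RVD dimer itself is not annotated in the feature table, so its exact location and boundaries cannot be read from it. No eukaryotic expression elements are recorded, consistent with a pure assembly donor rather than an expression vector.

According to the stated purpose, the plasmid belongs to a set of positional RVD modules combined in a one-step assembly reaction to build DNA-binding arrays of chosen specificity. These arrays are used in TALE-based tools, including DddA-derived cytosine base editors (DdCBEs). The associated work applied DdCBEs to mitochondrial DNA base editing to model mitochondrial diseases in zebrafish.
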