Features (pLannotate 1.2.2; 6 found; start..end, strand, type, name):
    244..272     -  promoter       tet promoter: E. coli promoter for tetracycline efflux protein gene
    288..327     +  rep_origin     RSF ori (fragment): Plasmids containing the RSF 1030 origin of replication can be propagated in E. coli cells that contain additional plasmids with compatible origins.
    399..987     -  rep_origin     ori: high-copy-number ColE1/pMB1/pBR322/pUC origin of replication
   1413..1431    +  promoter       T7 promoter: promoter for bacteriophage T7 RNA polymerase
   1434..1508    -  CDS            KanR (fragment): aminoglycoside phosphotransferase; aphA-3; confers resistance to kanamycin
   1606..196     -  CDS            TcR (across the origin): tetracycline efflux protein; tet; confers resistance to tetracycline
>Addgene plasmid #173268 | RVD-AG9 | addgene full sequence | sequence record 353437 | Addgene NGS Result
GTGCTCCGAGAACGGGTGCGCATAGAAATTGCATCAACGCATATAGCGCTAGCAGCACGCCATAGTGACT
GGCGATGCTGTCGGAATGGACGATATCCCGCAAGAGGCCCGGCAGTACCGGCATAACCAAGCCTATGCCT
ACAGCATCCAGGGTGACGGTGCCGAGGATGACGATGAGCGCATTGTTAGATTTCATACACGGTGCCTGAC
TGCGTTAGCAATTTAACTGTGATAAACTACCGCATTAAAGCTAATCGATGATAAGCTGTCAAACATGAGA
ATTAATTCATGTTCTTTCCTGCGTTATCCCCTGATTCTGTGGATAACGCAGGAAAGAACATGTGAGCAAA
AGGCCAGCAAAAGGCCAGGAACCGTAAAAAGGCCGCGTTGCTGGCGTTTTTCCATAGGCTCCGCCCCCCT
GACGAGCATCACAAAAATCGACGCTCAAGTCAGAGGTGGCGAAACCCGACAGGACTATAAAGATACCAGG
CGTTTCCCCCTGGAAGCTCCCTCGTGCGCTCTCCTGTTCCGACCCTGCCGCTTACCGGATACCTGTCCGC
CTTTCTCCCTTCGGGAAGCGTGGCGCTTTCTCATAGCTCACGCTGTAGGTATCTCAGTTCGGTGTAGGTC
GTTCGCTCCAAGCTGGGCTGTGTGCACGAACCCCCCGTTCAGCCCGACCGCTGCGCCTTATCCGGTAACT
ATCGTCTTGAGTCCAACCCGGTAAGACACGACTTATCGCCACTGGCAGCAGCCACTGGTAACAGGATTAG
CAGAGCGAGGTATGTAGGCGGTGCTACAGAGTTCTTGAAGTGGTGGCCTAACTACGGCTACACTAGAAGA
ACAGTATTTGGTATCTGCGCTCTGCTGAAGCCAGTTACCTTCGGAAAAAGAGTTGGTAGCTCTTGATCCG
GCAAACAAACCACCGCTGGTAGCGGTGGTTTTTTTGTTTGCAAGCAGCAGATTACGCGCAGAAAAAAAGG
ATCTCAAGAAGATCCTTTGATCTTTTCTACGGGGTCTGACGCTCAGTGGAACGACGCGTAACTCACGTTA
AGGGATTTTGGTCATGGGTGGCTCGACCAGATATGGTCTCAAGAGGCAATCGCTACAACTTGCTCCGGAG
TCAGACCGTGGGCTTGACAGAGAACTGGCAGTAGGCGCTGTACGGTTTCAAGAGCCTGTTTGCCACCATT
GTTACTAGCAATCGCTACAACTTGATCTGGGGTGAGTCCGTGGGCTTGACAGAGAACTGGAAGGAGGCGC
TGAACCGTCTCAAGAGCCTGTTTGCCACCAATATTGGAACGAGACCAGCTTTGGTCTAGAGGAGGCATGA
TGATATATTTTTATCTTGTGCAATGTAACATCAGAGATTTTGAGACACGGGCCAGAGCTGCCAGGAAACA
GCTATGACCATGTAATACGACTCACTATAGGGGATATTTTATTTTCTCCCAATCAGGCTTGATCCCCAGT
AAGTCAAAAAATAGCTCGACATACTGTTCTTCCCCGATCAAGGGTTGGTTTGCGCATTCACAGTTCTCCG
CAAGAATTGATTGGCTCCAATTCTTGGAGTGGTGAATCCGTTAGCGAGGTGCCGCCGGCTTCCATTCAGG
TCGAGGTGGCCCGGCTCCATGCACCGCGACGCAACGCGGGGAGGCAGACAAGGTATAGGGCGGCGCCTAC
AATCCATGCCAACCCGTTCCATGTGCTCGCCGAGGCGGCATAAATCGCCGTGACGATCAGCGGTCCAATG
ATCGAAGTTAGGCTGGTAAGAGCCGCGAGCGATCCTTGAAGCTGTCCCTGATGGTCGTCATCTACCTGCC
TGGACAGCATGGCCTGCAACGCGGGCATCCCGATGCCGCCGGAAGCGAGAAGAATCATAATGGGGAAGGC
CATCCAGCCTCGCGTCGCGAACGCCAGCAAGACGTAGCCCAGCGCGTCGGCCGCCATGCCGGCGATAATG
GCCTGCTTCTCGCCGAAACGTTTGGTGGCGGGACCAGTGACGAAGGCTTGAGCGAGGGCGTGCAAGATTC
CGAATACCGCAAGCGACAGGCCGATCATCGTCGCGCTCCAGCGAAAGCGGTCCTCGCCGAAAATGACCCA
GAGCGCTGCCGGCACCTGTCCTACGAGTTGCATGATAAAGAAGACAGTCATAAGTGCGGCGACGATAGTC
ATGCCCCGCGCCCACCGGAAGGAGCTGACTGGGTTGAAGGCTCTCAAGGGCATGGGTCGGCGCTCTCCCT
TATGCGACTCCTGCATTAGGAAGCAGCCCAGTAGTAGGTTGAGGCCGTTGAGCACCGCCGCCGCAAGGAA
TGGTGCATGTAAGGAGATGGCGCCCAACAGTCCCCCGGCCACGGGGCCTGCCACCATACCCACGCCGAAA
CAAGCGCTCATGAGCCCGAAGTGGCGAGCCCGATCTTCCCCATCGGTGATGTCGGCGATATAGGCGCCAG
CAACCGCACCTGTGGCGCCGGTGATGCCGGCCACGATGCGTCCGGCGTAGAGAATCCACAGGACGGGTGT
GGTCGCCATGATCGCGTAGTCGATAGTGGCTCCAAGTAGCGAAGCGAGCAGGACTGGGCGGCGGCCAAAG
CGGTCGGACA
