>Addgene plasmid #173268 | RVD-AG9 | depositor partial sequence | sequence record 336223 | RVD flanked by two Bsa I sites
GGTCTCGTTCCAATATTGGTGGCAAACAGGCTCTTGAGACGGTTCAGCGCCTCCTTCCAGTTCTCTGTCA
AGCCCACGGACTCACCCCAGATCAAGTTGTAGCGATTGCTAGTAACAATGGTGGCAAACAGGCTCTTGAA
ACCGTACAGCGCCTACTGCCAGTTCTCTGTCAAGCCCACGGTCTGACTCCGGAGCAAGTTGTAGCGATTG
CCTCTTGAGACC
